Addgene plasmid #188066: pJRoC30_Th3.7
Purpose: FuncLib-designed high-redox potential laccase from Trametes hirsuta (Th3.7)
Depositing lab: Sarel Fleishman. Depositing organization: Weizmann Institute of Science. Publication: Designed High-Redox Potential Laccases Exhibit High Functional Diversity. Barber-Zucker S, Mateljak I, Goldsmith M, Kupervaser M, Alcalde M, Fleishman SJ. ACS Catal. 2022 Nov 4;12(21):13164-13173. doi: 10.1021/acscatal.2c03006. Epub 2022 Oct 13. PubMed 36366766.
Backbone
  Vector backbone: pJRoC30
  Backbone manufacturer: California Institute of Technology
  Backbone size w/o insert (bp): 10462
  Total vector size (bp): 12286
  Vector type: Yeast Expression
  Selectable markers: URA3
Growth in bacteria
  Bacterial resistance: Ampicillin, 100 μg/mL
  Growth temperature: 37°C
  Growth strain: DH5alpha
  Copy number: High Copy
Gene/Insert
  Gene/Insert name: FuncLib-designed high-redox potential laccase from Trametes hirsuta (alt name: Th3.7)
  Species: Trametes hirsuta
  Insert size (bp): 1824
  Mutation: 20 PROSS + 3 FuncLib mutations, described in publication
  GenBank ID: EU492907.1 EU492907.1
  Tag / fusion protein: S. cerevisiae evolved α-factor prepro-leader signal peptide (N terminal on insert); Thrombin cleavage site + 6xHis tag (C terminal on insert)
Terms and licenses: Academic/Nonprofit Terms; Industry Terms: Not Available to Industry
Depositor comments: The pJRoC30 plasmid was provided to the Fleishman lab by EvoEnzyme S.L. via an MTA agreement.
How to cite: pJRoC30_Th3.7 was a gift from Sarel Fleishman (Addgene plasmid # 188066 ; http://n2t.net/addgene:188066 ; RRID:Addgene_188066)
