[The description below was written by a language model from this plasmid's Addgene catalogue record and pLannotate feature annotations shown in this document.]
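Description:
pJRoC30_Th3.7 is a yeast expression plasmid of about 12.3 kb, built on the pJRoC30 episomal shuttle backbone for secreted production of a computationally designed fungal laccase in Saccharomyces cerevisiae. In E. coli it is maintained as a high-copy plasmid through a ColE1/pUC-type origin with ampicillin resistance (β-lactamase), and an f1 origin is also present. In yeast, selection relies on the URA3 auxotrophic marker under its own promoter. Replication and stable inheritance come from an extensive set of native 2μ plasmid elements: 2μ origin segments, the REP1 and REP2 partitioning genes, RAF1, two FRT sites and FLP recombinase sequences, the last annotated only as fragments.

The payload is a roughly 1.8 kb cassette driven by the galactose-inducible GAL1 promoter and closed by the CYC1 terminator. It encodes Th3.7, a high-redox potential laccase derived from Trametes hirsuta that carries 20 PROSS stabilising mutations plus 3 FuncLib mutations, with details left to the associated publication. The automated annotation labels the coding region by its closest database match, a Trametes maxima laccase, which reflects homology rather than a different insert. At the N terminus the enzyme is fused to an evolved S. cerevisiae α-factor prepro-leader, which directs the protein into the secretory pathway and is removed by Kex2 processing. The C terminus carries a thrombin cleavage site followed by a 6xHis tag for affinity purification and optional tag removal; the feature table detects the His tag but not the thrombin site. The construct is suited to inducible expression, secretion and purification of this laccase variant for characterising designed enzymes.
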