Features (pLannotate 1.2.2; 21 found; start..end, strand, type, name):
    443..625     +  CDS            FLP (fragment): site-specific recombinase FLP is a site-specific recombinase from Saccharomyces cerevisiae. Recombination occurs at FRT sequences.
    778..825     +  protein_bind   FRT: FLP-mediated recombination occurs in the 8-bp core sequence TCTAGAAA (Turan and Bode, 2011). FLP recombinase from the Saccharomyces cerevisiae 2μ plasmid
    806..1150    +  rep_origin     2μ ori (fragment): yeast 2μ plasmid origin of replication
   1180..1608    -  rep_origin     f1 ori (sequence partly withheld): f1 bacteriophage origin of replication; arrow indicates direction of (+) strand synthesis
   1630..2071    +  promoter       GAL1 promoter: S. cerevisiae GAL1; inducible promoter, regulated by Gal4
   2097..2363    +  CDS            α-factor secretion signal: N-terminal secretion signal from S. cerevisiae alpha-factor; MFα1; Cleavage by the Kex2 protease occurs after the dibasic KR sequence. The EA dipeptides are then removed by dipeptidyl aminopeptidase A.
   2370..3866    +  CDS            LAC1_TRAMX: Experimental evidence at protein level: Swiss-Prot protein existence level 1. Lignin degradation and detoxification of lignin-derived products. From Trametes maxima (White-rot fungus) (Cerrena maxima).
   3900..3917    +  CDS            9xHis (fragment): 9xHis affinity tag
   3954..4201    +  terminator     CYC1 terminator: S. cerevisiae CYC1; transcription terminator for CYC1
   4213..4266    -  CDS            lacI (fragment): lac repressor; lacI; The lac repressor binds to the lac operator to inhibit transcription in E. coli. This inhibition can be relieved by adding lactose or isopropyl-β-D-thiogalactopyranoside (IPTG).
   4449..5037    -  rep_origin     ori: high-copy-number ColE1/pMB1/pBR322/pUC origin of replication
   5208..6068    -  CDS            AmpR: β-lactamase; bla; confers resistance to ampicillin, carbenicillin, and related antibiotics
   6164..6967    -  CDS            URA3: orotidine-5'-phosphate decarboxylase, required for uracil biosynthesis; S. cerevisiae URA3; yeast auxotrophic marker, counterselectable with 5-fluoroorotic acid (5-FOA)
   6968..7183    -  promoter       URA3 promoter: S. cerevisiae URA3
   7195..7839    +  rep_origin     2μ ori (fragment): yeast 2μ plasmid origin of replication
   7993..8535    -  CDS            RAF1: RAF_YEAST - Experimental evidence at transcript level: Swiss-Prot protein existence level 2. Antagonizes transcriptional repression of recombinase FLP by REP1-REP2. May play a role in plasmid partitioning. From Saccharomyces cerevisiae (strain ATCC 204508 / S288c) (Baker's yeast).
   8798..9916    +  CDS            REP1: REP1_YEAST - Experimental evidence at protein level: Swiss-Prot protein existence level 1. Part of the plasmid partitioning system, which ensures the equal distribution of replicated plasmid molecules to daugther cells. The plasmids exist as well-organized plasmid foci within the nucleus that stay together throughout the cell-cycle and act as entity during segregation, effetively reducing copy number to one. Plasmid partitioning requires the proteins REP1, REP2, and a cis-acting locus STB (REP3). REP1-REP2 stably associate with CSE4-containing chromatin at STB during S-phase, marking the locus
  10083..10130   -  protein_bind   FRT: FLP-mediated recombination occurs in the 8-bp core sequence TCTAGAAA (Turan and Bode, 2011). FLP recombinase from the Saccharomyces cerevisiae 2μ plasmid
  10283..10836   -  CDS            FLP (fragment): site-specific recombinase FLP is a site-specific recombinase from Saccharomyces cerevisiae. Recombination occurs at FRT sequences.
  10866..11478   -  CDS            FLP (fragment): site-specific recombinase FLP is a site-specific recombinase from Saccharomyces cerevisiae. Recombination occurs at FRT sequences.
  11850..444     +  CDS            REP2 (across the origin): REP2_YEAST - Experimental evidence at protein level: Swiss-Prot protein existence level 1. Part of the plasmid partitioning system, which ensures the equal distribution of replicated plasmid molecules to daugther cells. The plasmids exist as well-organized plasmid foci within the nucleus that stay together throughout the cell-cycle and act as entity during segregation, effetively reducing copy number to one. Plasmid partitioning requires the proteins REP1, REP2, and a cis-acting locus STB (REP3). REP1-REP2 stably associate with CSE4-containing chromatin at STB during S-phase, marking the locus
>Addgene plasmid #188066 | pJRoC30_Th3.7 | addgene full sequence | sequence record 370143 | Addgene NGS Result
AAGAGAGCTACCGAAATGCTCATGAGAAAAATGGATTGTACACAGTTATTAGTCCCACCAGCTCCAACGG
AAGAAGATGTTATGAAGCTCGTAAGCGTCGTTACCCAATTGCTTACTTTAGTTCCACCAGATCGTCAAGC
TGCTTTAATAGGTGATTTATTCATCCCGGAATCTCTAAAGGATATATTCAATAGTTTCAATGAACTGGCG
GCAGAGAATCGTTTACAGCAAAAAAAGAGTGAGTTGGAAGGAAGGACTGAAGTGAACCATGCTAATACAA
ATGAAGAAGTTCCCTCCAGGCGAACAAGAAGTAGAGACACAAATGCAAGAGGAGCATATAAATTACAAAA
CACCATCACTGAGGGCCCTAAAGCGGTTCCCACGAAAAAAAGGAGAGTAGCAACGAGGGTAAGGGGCAGA
AAATCACGTAATACTTCTAGGGTATGATCCAATATCAAAGGAAATGATAGCATTGAAGGATGAGACTAAT
CCAATTGAGGAGTGGCAGCATATAGAACAGCTAAAGGGTAGTGCTGAAGGAAGCATACGATACCCCGCAT
GGAATGGGATAATATCACAGGAGGTACTAGACTACCTTTCATCCTACATAAATAGACGCATATAAGTACG
CATTTAAGCATAAACACGCACTATGCCGTTCTTCTCATGTATATATATATACAGGCAACACGCAGATATA
GGTGCGACGTGAACAGTGAGCTGTATGTGCGCAGCTCGCGTTGCATTTTCGGAAGCGCTCGTTTTCGGAA
ACGCTTTGAAGTTCCTATTCCGAAGTTCCTATTCTCTAGAAAGTATAGGAACTTCAGAGCGCTTTTGAAA
ACCAAAAGCGCTCTGAAGACGCACTTTCAAAAAACCAAAAACGCACCGGACTGTAACGAGCTACTAAAAT
ATTGCGAATACCGCTTCCACAAACATTGCTCAAAAGTATCTCTTTGCTATATATCTCTGTGCTATATCCC
TATATAACCTACCCATCCACCTTTCGCTCCTTGAACTTGCATCTAAACTCGACCTCTACATTTTTTATGT
TTATCTCTAGTATTACTCTTTAGACAAAAAAATTGTAGTAAGAACTATTCATAGAGTGAATCGAAAACAA
TACGAAAATGTAAACATTTCCTATACGTAGAGAAATTGTAAGCGTTAATATTTTGTTAAAATTCGCGTTA
AATTTTTGTTAAATCAGCTCATTTTTTAACCAATAGGCCGAAATCGGCAAAATCCCTTATAAATCAAAAG
AATAGACCGAGATAGGGT
[37 nt withheld, positions 1279-1315]
AAAGAACGTGGACTCCAACGTCAAAGG
[49 nt withheld, positions 1343-1391]
T
[91 nt withheld, positions 1393-1483]
G
[124 nt withheld, positions 1485-1608]
GGGGATCGATCCACTAGTCCACGGATTAGAAGCCGCCGAGCGGGTGACAGCCCTCCGAAGGAAGACTCTC
CTCCGTGCGTCCTCGTCTTCACCGGTCGCGTTCCTGAAACGCAGATGTGCCTCGCGCCGCACTGCTCCGA
ACAATAAAGATTCTACAATACTAGCTTTTATGGTTATGAAGAGGAAAAATTGGCAGTAACCTGGCCCCAC
AAACCTTCAAATGAACGAATCAAATTAACAACCATAGGATGATAATGCGATTAGTTTTTTAGCCTTATTT
CTGGGGTAATTAATCAGCGAAGCGATGATTTTTGATCTATTAACAGATATATAAATGCAAAAACTGCATA
ACCACTTTAACTAATACTTTCAACATTTTCGGTTTGTATTACTTCTTATTCAAATGTAATAAAAGTATCA
ACAAAAAATTGTTAATATACCTCTATACTTTAACGTCAAGGAGAAAAAACTATAGGATCATAGGATCCAT
GAGATTTCCTTCAATTTTTACTGCTGATTTATTCGCAGCATCCTCCGCATTAGCTGCTCCAGTCAAAACT
ACAACAGAAGATGAAACGGCACAAATTCCGGCTGAAGCTGTCATCGGTTACTCAGATTTAGAAGGGGATT
TCGATGTTGCTGTTTTGCCATTTTCCAACAGCACAAATAACGGATTATTGTTTATAAATACTACTATTGC
CAGCATTGCTGCTAAAGAAGAAGGGGTATCTCTCGAGAAAAGAGAGACTGAAGCTGAGTTCGCGGTAGGC
CCCGTCGCAGATCTAACCATCACAGATGCCGTAGTGAGCCCTGACGGTTTCTCAAGGCAAGCAGTCGTGG
TCAACGGCGTGACGCCCGGACCACTAATCGCCGGCAACAAGGGCGACAGATTCCAGTTAAATGTAATAAA
CAACCTTACAAATCACACCATGCTAAAATCTACTTCTATTCACTGGCACGGATTCTTCCAGCACGGAACG
AATTGGGCCGACGGCCCAGCTTTCATAAACCAATGCCCAATAGCACCGGGGCATTCATTTCTATATGATT
TCCAAGTACCTGACCAAGCGGGTACCTTTTGGTATCATTCTCATCTAAGCACGCAGTACTGCGATGGATT
AAGGGGCCCTTTTGTTGTGTATGACCCAAACGACCCACACGCTAGTATGTATGATGTAGATAATGACAGC
ACAGTAATAACACTGGCGGACTGGTACCACACGGCTGCAAAGTTGGGACCCAGGTTTCCACCGGGCGCAG
ACGCGACTTTGATCAATGGTAAGGGCAGGGCACCGAGCGATCCGACAGCAGAATTATCCGTCATCAAGGT
AACGAAGGGTAAGAGATACCGTTTCAGGTTAGTCTCATTGTCATGTGACCCTAATTTTACTTTCTCAATA
GATGGACACAACCTTACAATCATAGAAGTCGATAGCGTTAACGTGCAGCCTTTAGAGGTAGACTCTATCC
AAATATTTGCAGCGCAGCGTTACTCCTTCGTGTTAGATGCTAACCAACCCGTGGACAATTACTGGATCAG
AGCGAATCCCAATTTCGGTAATGTAGGATTCGATGGTGGTATAAATTCCGCTATCCTGAGGTATGATGGC
GCACCGGCCGTGGAACCGACCACGAACCAAACAACAAGTGTGAAGCCTTTGAATGAGACTGACCTTCACC
CGTTAGTTCCAACACCGGTTCCTGGAAGTCCTTCACCAGGTGGCGTAGACAAGGCCATAAACATGGCCTT
TAACTTCAACGGGTCAAACTTCTTCATAAACGGTGTCTCCTTTGTACCACCAACGGTACCTGTTCTGCTA
CAGATTTTAAGCGGAGCTCAGACCGCTCAGGACTTACTTCCCAGTGGATCAGTTTACGTTCTTCCCTCGA
ACGCAACAATCGAAATCAGTTTTCCTGCGACAGCTGCTGCGCCGGGTGCCCCACACCCATTCCACTTGCA
TGGCCATACATTCGCTGTGGTCCGTTCAGCAGGCTCAACGGTTTACAACTACGACAACCCCATATTCAGG
GACGTCGTGGATACAGGTACCCCAGCAGCTGGTGACAACGTCACTATTAGATTCGACACTAACAACCCTG
GCCCATGGTTCTTGCATTGCCATGTTGACTTCCATTTGGAAGCTGGGTTTGCGGTAGTAATGGCCGAGGA
CCTGCCCGACGTAAAGGCTGTGAACCCAGTCCCTCAGGCCTGGAGTGACTTATGCCCGACTTACGATGCC
TTGGACCCAAACGATCAGAGCAGCGGTTTAGTTCCCCGCGGCAGCAGCGCGCACCACCACCACCACCACT
AAGCGGCCGCTCGAGCATGCATCTAGAGGGCCGCATCATGTAATTAGTTATGTCACGCTTACATTCACGC
CCTCCCCCCACATCCGCTCTAACCGAAAAGGAAGGAGTTAGACAACCTGAAGTCTAGGTCCCTATTTATT
TTTTTATAGTTATGTTAGTATTGAGAACGTTATTTATATTTCAAATTTTTCTTTTTTTTCTGTACAGACG
CGTGTACGCATGTAACATTATACTGAAAACCTTGCTTGAGAAGGTTTTGGGACGCTCGAAGGCTTTAATT
TGCAAGCTGCGGCCCTGCATTAATGAATCGGCCAACGCGCGGGGAGAGGCGGTTTGCGTATTGGGCGCTC
TTCCGCTTCCTCGCTCACTGACTCGCTGCGCTCGGTCGTTCGGCTGCGGCGAGCGGTATCAGCTCACTCA
AAGGCGGTAATACGGTTATCCACAGAATCAGGGGATAACGCAGGAAAGAACATGTGAGCAAAAGGCCAGC
AAAAGGCCAGGAACCGTAAAAAGGCCGCGTTGCTGGCGTTTTTCCATAGGCTCCGCCCCCCTGACGAGCA
TCACAAAAATCGACGCTCAAGTCAGAGGTGGCGAAACCCGACAGGACTATAAAGATACCAGGCGTTTCCC
CCTGGAAGCTCCCTCGTGCGCTCTCCTGTTCCGACCCTGCCGCTTACCGGATACCTGTCCGCCTTTCTCC
CTTCGGGAAGCGTGGCGCTTTCTCATAGCTCACGCTGTAGGTATCTCAGTTCGGTGTAGGTCGTTCGCTC
CAAGCTGGGCTGTGTGCACGAACCCCCCGTTCAGCCCGACCGCTGCGCCTTATCCGGTAACTATCGTCTT
GAGTCCAACCCGGTAAGACACGACTTATCGCCACTGGCAGCAGCCACTGGTAACAGGATTAGCAGAGCGA
GGTATGTAGGCGGTGCTACAGAGTTCTTGAAGTGGTGGCCTAACTACGGCTACACTAGAAGAACAGTATT
TGGTATCTGCGCTCTGCTGAAGCCAGTTACCTTCGGAAAAAGAGTTGGTAGCTCTTGATCCGGCAAACAA
ACCACCGCTGGTAGCGGTGGTTTTTTTGTTTGCAAGCAGCAGATTACGCGCAGAAAAAAAGGATCTCAAG
AAGATCCTTTGATCTTTTCTACGGGGTCTGACGCTCAGTGGAACGAAAACTCACGTTAAGGGATTTTGGT
CATGAGATTATCAAAAAGGATCTTCACCTAGATCCTTTTAAATTAAAAATGAAGTTTTAAATCAATCTAA
AGTATATATGAGTAAACTTGGTCTGACAGTTACCAATGCTTAATCAGTGAGGCACCTATCTCAGCGATCT
GTCTATTTCGTTCATCCATAGTTGCCTGACTCCCCGTCGTGTAGATAACTACGATACGGGAGGGCTTACC
ATCTGGCCCCAGTGCTGCAATGATACCGCGAGACCCACGCTCACCGGCTCCAGATTTATCAGCAATAAAC
CAGCCAGCCGGAAGGGCCGAGCGCAGAAGTGGTCCTGCAACTTTATCCGCCTCCATCCAGTCTATTAATT
GTTGCCGGGAAGCTAGAGTAAGTAGTTCGCCAGTTAATAGTTTGCGCAACGTTGTTGCCATTGCTACAGG
CATCGTGGTGTCACGCTCGTCGTTTGGTATGGCTTCATTCAGCTCCGGTTCCCAACGATCAAGGCGAGTT
ACATGATCCCCCATGTTGTGCAAAAAAGCGGTTAGCTCCTTCGGTCCTCCGATCGTTGTCAGAAGTAAGT
TGGCCGCAGTGTTATCACTCATGGTTATGGCAGCACTGCATAATTCTCTTACTGTCATGCCATCCGTAAG
ATGCTTTTCTGTGACTGGTGAGTACTCAACCAAGTCATTCTGAGAATAGTGTATGCGGCGACCGAGTTGC
TCTTGCCCGGCGTCAATACGGGATAATACCGCGCCACATAGCAGAACTTTAAAAGTGCTCATCATTGGAA
AACGTTCTTCGGGGCGAAAACTCTCAAGGATCTTACCGCTGTTGAGATCCAGTTCGATGTAACCCACTCG
TGCACCCAACTGATCTTCAGCATCTTTTACTTTCACCAGCGTTTCTGGGTGAGCAAAAACAGGAAGGCAA
AATGCCGCAAAAAAGGGAATAAGGGCGACACGGAAATGTTGAATACTCATACTCTTCCTTTTTCAATGGG
TAATAACTGATATAATTAAATTGAAGCTCTAATTTGTGAGTTTAGTATACATGCATTTACTTATAATACA
GTTTTTTAGTTTTGCTGGCCGCATCTTCTCAAATATGCTTCCCAGCCTGCTTTTCTGTAACGTTCACCCT
CTACCTTAGCATCCCTTCCCTTTGCAAATAGTCCTCTTCCAACAATAATAATGTCAGATCCTGTAGAGAC
CACATCATCCACGGTTCTATACTGTTGACCCAATGCGTCTCCCTTGTCATCTAAACCCACACCGGGTGTC
ATAATCAACCAATCGTAACCTTCATCTCTTCCACCCATGTCTCTTTGAGCAATAAAGCCGATAACAAAAT
CTTTGTCGCTCTTCGCAATGTCAACAGTACCCTTAGTATATTCTCCAGTAGATAGGGAGCCCTTGCATGA
CAATTCTGCTAACATCAAAAGGCCTCTAGGTTCCTTTGTTACTTCTTCTGCCGCCTGCTTCAAACCGCTA
ACAATACCTGGGCCCACCACACCGTGTGCATTCGTAATGTCTGCCCATTCTGCTATTCTGTATACACCCG
CAGAGTACTGCAATTTGACTGTATTACCAATGTCAGCAAATTTTCTGTCTTCGAAGAGTAAAAAATTGTA
CTTGGCGGATAATGCCTTTAGCGGCTTAACTGTGCCCTCCATGGAAAAATCAGTCAAGATATCCACATGT
GTTTTTAGTAAACAAATTTTGGGACCTAATGCTTCAACTAACTCCAGTAATTCCTTGGTGGTACGAACAT
CCAATGAAGCACACAAGTTTGTTTGCTTTTCGTGCATGATATTAAATAGCTTGGCAGCAACAGGACTAGG
ATGAGTAGCAGCACGTTCCTTATATGTAGCTTTCGACATGATTTATCTTCGTTTCCTGCAGGTTTTTGTT
CTGTGCAGTTGGGTTAAGAATACTGGGCAATTTCATGTTTCTTCAACACTACATATGCGTATATATACCA
ATCTAAGTCTGTGCTCCTTCCTTCGTTCTTCCTTCTGTTCGGAGATTACCGAATCAAAAAAATTTCAAGG
AAACCGAAATCAAAAAAAAGAATAAAAAAAAAATGATGAATTGAAAAGCTAGCAGGTACGTAGTATATAG
AGACAAAATAGAAGAAACCGTTCATAATTTTCTGACCAATGAAGAATCATCAACGCTATCACTTTCTGTT
CACAAAGTATGCGCAATCCACATCGGTATAGAATATAATCGGGGATGCCTTTATCTTGAAAAAATGCACC
CGCAGCTTCGCTAGTAATCAGTAAACGCGGGAAGTGGAGTCAGGCTTTTTTTATGGAAGAGAAAATAGAC
ACCAAAGTAGCCTTCTTCTAACCTTAACGGACCTACAGTGCAAAAAGTTATCAAGAGACTGCATTATAGA
GCGCACAAAGGAGAAAAAAAGTAATCTAAGATGCTTTGTTAGAAAAATAGCGCTCTCGGGATGCATTTTT
GTAGAACAAAAAAGAAGTATAGATTCTTTGTTGGTAAAATAGCGCTCTCGCGTTGCATTTCTGTTCTGTA
AAAATGCAGCTCAGATTCTTTGTTTGAAAAATTAGCGCTCTCGCGTTGCATTTTTGTTTTACAAAAATGA
AGCACAGATTCTTCGTTGGTAAAATAGCGCTTTCGCGTTGCATTTCTGTTCTGTAAAAATGCAGCTCAGA
TTCTTTGTTTGAAAAATTAGCGCTCTCGCGTTGCATTTTTGTTCTACAAAATGAAGCACAGATGCTTCGT
TAACAAAGATATGCTATTGAAGTGCAAGATGGAAACGCAGAAAATGAACCGGGGATGCGACGTGCAAGAT
TACCTATGCAATAGATGCAATAGTTTCTCCAGGAACCGAAATACATACATTGTCTTCCGTAAAGCGCTAG
ACTATATATTATTATACAGGTTCAAATATACTATCTGTTTCAGGGAAAACTCCCAGGTTCGGATGTTCAA
AATTCAATGATGGGTAACAAGTACGATCGTAAATCTGTAAAACAGTTTGTCGGATATTAGGCTGTATCTC
CTCAAAGCGTATTCGAATATCATTGAGAAGCTGCAGCGTCACATCGGATAATAATGATGGCAGCCATTGT
AGAAGTGCCTTTTGCATTTCTAGTCTCTTTCTCGGTCTAGCTAGTTTTACTACATCGCGAAGATAGAATC
TTAGATCACACTGCCTTTGCTGAGCTGGATCAATAGAGTAACAAAAGAGTGGTAAGGCCTCGTTAAAGGA
CAAGGACCTGAGCGGAAGTGTATCGTACAGTAGACGGAGTATACTAGTATAGTCTATAGTCCGTGGAATT
CTAAGTGCCAGCTTTATAATGTCATTCTCCTTACTACAGACCCGCCTGAAAGTAGACACATCATCATCAG
TAAGCTTTGACAAAAAGCATTGAGTAGCTAACTCTTCTATGCAATCTATAGCTGTTTTATAAGGCATTCA
ATGGACAGATTGAGGTTTTTGAAACATACTAGTGAAATTAGCCTTAATCCCTTCTCGAAGTTAATCATGC
ATTATGGTGTAAAAAATGCAACTCGCGTTGCTCTACTTTTTCCCGAATTTCCAAATACGCAGCTGGGGTG
ATTGCTCGATTTCGTAACGAAAGTTTTGTTTATAAAAACCGCGAAAACCTTCTGTAACAGATAGATTTTT
ACAGCGCTGATATACAATGACATCAGCTGTAATGGAAAATAACTGAAATATGAATGGCGAGAGACTGCTT
GCTTGTATTAAGCAATGTATTATGCAGCACTTCCAACCTATGGTGTACGATGAAAGTAGGTGTGTAATCG
AGACGACAAGGGGGACTTTTCCAGTTCCTGACAATTATAAGAAATACAAAACGTTAGCATTTGCATTTGT
TGGACATGTACTGAATACAGACGACACACCGGTAATTGAAAAAGAACTGGATTGGCCTGATCCTGCACTA
GTGTACAATACAATTGTCGATCGAATCATAAATCACCCAGAATTATCACAGTTTATATCGGTTGCATTTA
TTAGTCAGTTAAAGGCCACCATCGGAGAGGGTTTAGATATTAATGTAAAAGGCACGCTAAACCGCAGGGG
AAAGGGTATCAGAAGGCCTAAAGGCGTATTTTTTAGATACATGGAATCTCCATTTGTCAATACAAAGGTC
ACTGCATTCTTCTCTTATCTTCGAGATTATAATAAAATTGCCTCAGAATATCACAATAATACTAAATTCA
TTCTCACGTTTTCATGTCAAGCATATTGGGCATCTGGCCCAAACTTCTCCGCCTTGAAGAATGTTATTAG
GTGCTCCATAATTCATGAATACATTTCTAAGTTTGTGGAAAGAGAACAGGATAAAGGTCATATAGGAGAT
CAGGAGCTACCGCCTGAAGAGGACCCTTCTCGTGAACTAAACAATGTACAACATGAAGTCAATAGTTTAA
CGGAACAAGATGCGGAGGCGGATGAAGGATTGTGGGGTGAAATAGATTCATTATGTGAAAAATGGCAGTC
TGAAGCGGAAGATCAAACTGAGGCGGAGATAATAGCCGACAGGATAATTGGAAATAGCCAGAGGATGGCG
AACCTCAAAATTCGTCGTACAAAGTTCAAAAGTGTCTTGTATCATATACTAAAGGAACTAATTCAATCTC
AGGGAACCGTAAAGGTTTATCGCGGTAGTAGTTTTTCACACGATTCGATAAAGATAAGCTTACATTATGA
AGAGCAGCATATTACAGCCGTATGGGTCTACTTGACAGTAAAATTTGAAGAGCATTGGAAGCCTGTTGAT
GTAGAGGTCGAGTTTAGATGCAAGTTCAAGGAGCGAAAGGTGGATGGGTAGGTTATATAGGGATATAGCA
CAGAGATATATAGCAAAGAGATACTTTTGAGCAATGTTTGTGGAAGCGGTATTCGCAATATTTTAGTAGC
TCGTTACAGTCCGGTGCGTTTTTGGTTTTTTGAAAGTGCGTCTTCAGAGCGCTTTTGGTTTTCAAAAGCG
CTCTGAAGTTCCTATACTTTCTAGAGAATAGGAACTTCGGAATAGGAACTTCAAAGCGTTTCCGAAAACG
AGCGCTTCCGAAAATGCAACGCGAGCTGCGCACATACAGCTCACTGTTCACGTCGCACCTATATCTGCGT
GTTGCCTGTATATATATATACATGAGAAGAACGGCATAGTGCGTGTTTATGCTTAAATGCGTACTTATAT
GCGTCTATTTATGTAGGATGAAAGGTAGTCTAGTACCTCCTGTGATATTATCCCATTCCATGCGGGGTAT
CGTATGCTTCCTTCAGCACTACCCTTTAGCTGTTCTATATGCTGCCACTCCTCAATTGGATTAGTCTCAT
CCTTCAATGCTATCATTTCCTTTGATATTGGATCATATGCATAGTACCGAGAAACTAGTGCGAAGTAGTG
ATCAGGTATTGCTGTTATCTGATGAGTATACGTTGTCCTGGCCACGGCAGAAGCACGCTTATCGCTCCAA
TTTCCCACAACATTAGTCAACTCCGTTAGGCCCTTCATTGAAAGAAATGAGGTCATCAAATGTCTTCCAA
TGTGAGATTTTGGGCCATTTTTTATAGCAAAGATTGAATAAGGCGCATTTTTCTTCAAAGCTTTATTGTA
CGATCTGACTAAGTTATCTTTTAATAATTGGTATTCCTGTTTATTGCTTGAAGAATTGCCGGTCCTATTT
ACTCGTTTTAGGACTGGTTCAGAATTCCTCWMWWWTTCWTYSWAATAWACAASTGGATYRWTMCNNYMMS
MYWYKYRYTWWRGAMKWATTTRAATGATTTCGGATCAACGTTCTTAATATCGCTGAATCTTCCACAATTG
ATGAAAGTAGCTAGGAAGAGGAATTGGTATAAAGTTTTTGTTTTTGTAAATCTCGAAGTATACTCAAACG
AATTTAGTATTTTCTCAGTGATCTCCCAGATGCTTTCACCCTCACTTAGAAGTGCTTTAAGCATTTTTTT
ACTGTGGCTATTTCCCTTATCTGCTTCTTCCGATGATTCGAACTGTAATTGCAAACTACTTACAATATCA
GTGATATCAGATTGATGTTTTTGTCCATAGTAAGGAATAATTGTAAATTCCCAAGCAGGAATCAATTTCT
TTAATGAGGCTTCCAGAATTGTTGCTTTTTGCGTCTTGTATTTAAACTGGAGTGATTTATTGACAATATC
GAAACTCAGCGAATTGCTTATGATAGTATTATAGCTCATGAATGTGGCTCTCTTGATTGCTGTTCCGTTA
TGTGTAATCATCCAACATAAATAGGTTAGTTCAGCAGCACATAATGCTATTTTCTCACCTGAAGGTCTTT
CAAACCTTTCCACAAACTGACGAACAAGCACCTTAGGTGGTGTTTTACATAATATATCAAATTGTGGCAT
GCTTAGCGCCGATCTTGTGTGCAATTGATATCTAGTTTCAACTACTCTATTTATCTTGTATCTTGCAGTA
TTCAAACACGCTAACTCGAAAAACTAACTTTAATTGTCCTGTTTGTCTCGCGTTCTTTCGAAAAATGCAC
CGGCCGCGCATTATTTGTACTGCGAAAATAATTGGTACTGCGGTATCTTCATTTCATATTTTAAAAATGC
ACCTTTGCTGCTTTTCCTTAATTTTTAGACGGCCCGCAGGTTCGTTTTGCGGTACTATCTTGTGATAAAA
AGTTGTTTTGACATGTGATCTGCACAGATTTTATAATGTAATAAGCAAGAATACATTATCAAACGAACAA
TACTGGTAAAAGAAAACCAAAATGGACGACATTGAAACAGCCAAGAATCTGACGGTAAAAGCACGTACAG
CTTATAGCGTCTGGGATGTATGTCGGCTGTTTATTGAAATGATTGCTCCTGATGTAGATATTGATATAGA
GAGTAAACGTAAGTCTGATGAGCTACTCTTTCCAGGATATGTCATAAGGCCCATGGAATCTCTCACAACC
GGTAGGCCGTATGGTCTTGATTCTAGCGCAGAAGATTCCAGCGTATCTTCTGACTCCAGTGCTGAGGTAA
TTTTGCCTGCTGCGAAGATGGTTAAGGAAAGGTTTGATTCGATTGGAAATGGTATGCTCTCTTCACAAGA
AGCAAGTCAGGCTGCCATAGATTTGATGCTACAGAATAACAAGCTGTTAGACAATAGAAAGCAACTATAC
AAATCTATTGCTATAATAATAGGAAGATTGCCCGAGAAAGACAAG
